>Addgene plasmid #80153 | pEGFP-N3-TPC2 | depositor full sequence | sequence record 150700 | TPC2-EGFP full sequence
TAGTTATTAATAGTAATCAATTACGGGGTCATTAGTTCATAGCCCATATATGGAGTTCCGCGTTACATAA
CTTACGGTAAATGGCCCGCCTGGCTGACCGCCCAACGACCCCCGCCCATTGACGTCAATAATGACGTATG
TTCCCATAGTAACGCCAATAGGGACTTTCCATTGACGTCAATGGGTGGAGTATTTACGGTAAACTGCCCA
CTTGGCAGTACATCAAGTGTATCATATGCCAAGTACGCCCCCTATTGACGTCAATGACGGTAAATGGCCC
GCCTGGCATTATGCCCAGTACATGACCTTATGGGACTTTCCTACTTGGCAGTACATCTACGTATTAGTCA
TCGCTATTACCATGGTGATGCGGTTTTGGCAGTACATCAATGGGCGTGGATAGCGGTTTGACTCACGGGG
ATTTCCAAGTCTCCACCCCATTGACGTCAATGGGAGTTTGTTTTGGCACCAAAATCAACGGGACTTTCCA
AAATGTCGTAACAACTCCGCCCCATTGACGCAAATGGGCGGTAGGCGTGTACGGTGGGAGGTCTATATAA
GCAGAGCTGGTTTAGTGAACCGTCAGATCCGCTAGCGCTACCGGACTCAGATCTCGAGCTCAAGCTTCGA
ATTCATGGCGGAACCCCAGGCGGAGTCGGAGCCCCTGCTGGGCGGGGCCCGCGGCGGTGGCGGCGACTGG
CCGGCGGGGCTGACCACTTACCGCAGCATCCAAGTCGGCCCTGGTGCCGCGGCCAGGTGGGACCTCTGCA
TTGATCAGGCTGTGGTCTTCATCGAAGATGCTATTCAGTACCGCTCCATCAACCACCGGGTGGATGCCAG
CTCGATGTGGCTTTACCGACGGTATTACTCGAACGTATGCCAACGGACTTTGAGCTTCACCATCTTCTTG
ATCCTGTTTTTGGCTTTTATCGAGACCCCATCCTCACTCACCAGCACGGCGGACGTGCGCTACCGCGCTG
CCCCCTGGGAGCCGCCCTGCGGCCTGACCGAGAGTGTCGAGGTGCTCTGCCTGCTGGTCTTTGCGGCCGA
CCTCTCTGTGAAGGGTTACCTGTTCGGGTGGGCCCATTTCCAGAAAAACCTTTGGCTGCTGGGCTACCTC
GTGGTGCTGGTGGTGTCTCTGGTGGACTGGACCGTGTCCCTGAGTCTCGTGTGTCATGAGCCCCTGCGGA
TCCGCCGGCTTCTCCGTCCCTTCTTCCTGCTGCAGAACTCCTCTATGATGAAGAAGACCTTGAAATGCAT
CCGCTGGTCGCTGCCGGAAATGGCCAGCGTCGGGCTGCTGCTGGCCATCCACCTGTGCCTCTTCACCATG
TTCGGAATGCTGCTGTTCGCTGGTGGGAAGCAGGATGATGGGCAGGACAGGGAGAGGCTGACCTACTTCC
AGAACCTGCCTGAGTCTCTGACTTCCCTCCTGGTGCTGCTGACCACGGCCAACAACCCCGATGTGATGAT
TCCTGCGTATTCCAAGAACCGGGCCTATGCCATCTTCTTCATAGTCTTCACTGTGATAGGAAGCCTGTTT
CTGATGAACCTGCTGACAGCCATCATCTACAGTCAGTTCCGGGGCTACCTGATGAAATCTCTCCAGACCT
CGCTGTTTCGGAGGCGGCTGGGAACCCGGGCTGCCTTTGAAGTCCTATCCTCCATGGTGGGGGAGGGAGG
AGCCTTCCCTCAGGCAGTTGGGGTGAAGCCCCAGAACTTGCTGCAGGTGCTTCAGAAGGTCCAGCTGGAC
AGCTCCCACAAACAGGCCATGATGGAGAAGGTGCGTTCCTACGGCAGTGTTCTGCTGTCAGCTGAGGAGT
TTCAGAAGCTCTTCAACGAGCTTGACAGAAGTGTGGTTAAAGAGCACCCGCCGAGGCCCGAGTACCAGTC
TCCGTTTCTGCAGAGCGCCCAGTTCCTCTTCGGCCACTACTACTTTGACTACCTGGGGAACCTCATCGCC
CTGGCAAACCTGGTGTCCATTTGCGTGTTCCTGGTGCTGGATGCAGATGTGCTGCCTGCTGAGCGTGATG
ACTTCATCCTGGGGATTCTCAACTGCGTCTTCATTGTGTACTACCTGTTGGAGATGCTGCTCAAGGTCTT
TGCCCTGGGCCTGCGAGGGTACCTGTCCTACCCCAGCAACGTGTTTGACGGGCTCCTCACCGTTGTCCTG
CTGGTTTTGGAGATCTCAACTCTGGCTGTGTACCGATTGCCACACCCAGGCTGGAGGCCGGAGATGGTGG
GCCTGCTGTCGCTGTGGGACATGACCCGCATGCTGAACATGCTCATCGTGTTCCGCTTCCTGCGTATCAT
CCCCAGCATGAAGCCGATGGCCGTGGTGGCCAGTACCGTCCTGGGCCTGGTGCAGAACATGCGTGCTTTT
GGCGGGATCCTGGTGGTGGTCTACTACGTATTTGCCATCATTGGGATCAACTTGTTTAGAGGCGTCATTG
TGGCTCTTCCTGGAAACAGCAGCCTGGCCCCTGCCAATGGCTCGGCGCCCTGTGGGAGCTTCGAGCAGCT
GGAGTACTGGGCCAACAACTTCGATGACTTTGCGGCTGCCCTGGTCACTCTGTGGAACTTGATGGTGGTG
AACAACTGGCAGGTGTTTCTGGATGCATATCGGCGCTACTCAGGCCCGTGGTCCAAGATCTATTTTGTAT
TGTGGTGGCTGGTGTCGTCTGTCATCTGGGTCAACCTGTTTCTGGCCCTGATTCTGGAGAACTTCCTTCA
CAAGTGGGACCCCCGCAGCCACCTGCAGCCCCTTGCTGGGACCCCAGAGGCCACCTACCAGATGACTGTG
GAGCTCCTGTTCAGGGATATTCTGGAGGAGCCCGAGGAGGATGAGCTCACAGAGAGGCTGAGCCAGCACC
CGCACCTGTGGCTGTGCAGGGTCGACGGTACCGCGGGCCCGGGATCCATCGCCACCATGGTGAGCAAGGG
CGAGGAGCTGTTCACCGGGGTGGTGCCCATCCTGGTCGAGCTGGACGGCGACGTAAACGGCCACAAGTTC
AGCGTGTCCGGCGAGGGCGAGGGCGATGCCACCTACGGCAAGCTGACCCTGAAGTTCATCTGCACCACCG
GCAAGCTGCCCGTGCCCTGGCCCACCCTCGTGACCACCCTGACCTACGGCGTGCAGTGCTTCAGCCGCTA
CCCCGACCACATGAAGCAGCACGACTTCTTCAAGTCCGCCATGCCCGAAGGCTACGTCCAGGAGCGCACC
ATCTTCTTCAAGGACGACGGCAACTACAAGACCCGCGCCGAGGTGAAGTTCGAGGGCGACACCCTGGTGA
ACCGCATCGAGCTGAAGGGCATCGACTTCAAGGAGGACGGCAACATCCTGGGGCACAAGCTGGAGTACAA
CTACAACAGCCACAACGTCTATATCATGGCCGACAAGCAGAAGAACGGCATCAAGGTGAACTTCAAGATC
CGCCACAACATCGAGGACGGCAGCGTGCAGCTCGCCGACCACTACCAGCAGAACACCCCCATCGGCGACG
GCCCCGTGCTGCTGCCCGACAACCACTACCTGAGCACCCAGTCCGCCCTGAGCAAAGACCCCAACGAGAA
GCGCGATCACATGGTCCTGCTGGAGTTCGTGACCGCCGCCGGGATCACTCTCGGCATGGACGAGCTGTAC
AAGTAAAGCGGCCGCGACTCTAGATCATAATCAGCCATACCACATTTGTAGAGGTTTTACTTGCTTTAAA
AAACCTCCCACACCTCCCCCTGAACCTGAAACATAAAATGAATGCAATTGTTGTTGTTAACTTGTTTATT
GCAGCTTATAATGGTTACAAATAAAGCAATAGCATCACAAATTTCACAAATAAAGCATTTTTTTCACTGC
ATTCTAGTTGTGGTTTGTCCAAACTCATCAATGTATCTTAAGGCGTAAATTGTAAGCGTTAATATTTTGT
TAAAATTCGCGTTAAATTTTTGTTAAATCAGCTCATTTTTTAACCAATAGGCCGAAATCGGCAAAATCCC
TTATAAATCAAAAGAATAGACCGAGATAGGGT
[37 nt withheld, positions 4023-4059]
AAAGAACGTGGACTCCAACGTCAAAGG
[49 nt withheld, positions 4087-4135]
T
[91 nt withheld, positions 4137-4227]
G
[124 nt withheld, positions 4229-4352]
CAGGTGGCACTTTTCGGGGAAATGTGCGCGGAACCCCTATTTGTTTATTTTTCTAAATACATTCAAATAT
GTATCCGCTCATGAGACAATAACCCTGATAAATGCTTCAATAATATTGAAAAAGGAAGAGTCCTGAGGCG
GAAAGAACCAGCTGTGGAATGTGTGTCAGTTAGGGTGTGGAAAGTCCCCAGGCTCCCCAGCAGGCAGAAG
TATGCAAAGCATGCATCTCAATTAGTCAGCAACCAGGTGTGGAAAGTCCCCAGGCTCCCCAGCAGGCAGA
AGTATGCAAAGCATGCATCTCAATTAGTCAGCAACCATAGTCCCGCCCCTAACTCCGCCCATCCCGCCCC
TAACTCCGCCCAGTTCCGCCCATTCTCCGCCCCATGGCTGACTAATTTTTTTTATTTATGCAGAGGCCGA
GGCCGCCTCGGCCTCTGAGCTATTCCAGAAGTAGTGAGGAGGCTTTTTTGGAGGCCTAGGCTTTTGCAAA
GATCGATCAAGAGACAGGATGAGGATCGTTTCGCATGATTGAACAAGATGGATTGCACGCAGGTTCTCCG
GCCGCTTGGGTGGAGAGGCTATTCGGCTATGACTGGGCACAACAGACAATCGGCTGCTCTGATGCCGCCG
TGTTCCGGCTGTCAGCGCAGGGGCGCCCGGTTCTTTTTGTCAAGACCGACCTGTCCGGTGCCCTGAATGA
ACTGCAAGACGAGGCAGCGCGGCTATCGTGGCTGGCCACGACGGGCGTTCCTTGCGCAGCTGTGCTCGAC
GTTGTCACTGAAGCGGGAAGGGACTGGCTGCTATTGGGCGAAGTGCCGGGGCAGGATCTCCTGTCATCTC
ACCTTGCTCCTGCCGAGAAAGTATCCATCATGGCTGATGCAATGCGGCGGCTGCATACGCTTGATCCGGC
TACCTGCCCATTCGACCACCAAGCGAAACATCGCATCGAGCGAGCACGTACTCGGATGGAAGCCGGTCTT
GTCGATCAGGATGATCTGGACGAAGAGCATCAGGGGCTCGCGCCAGCCGAACTGTTCGCCAGGCTCAAGG
CGAGCATGCCCGACGGCGAGGATCTCGTCGTGACCCATGGCGATGCCTGCTTGCCGAATATCATGGTGGA
AAATGGCCGCTTTTCTGGATTCATCGACTGTGGCCGGCTGGGTGTGGCGGACCGCTATCAGGACATAGCG
TTGGCTACCCGTGATATTGCTGAAGAGCTTGGCGGCGAATGGGCTGACCGCTTCCTCGTGCTTTACGGTA
TCGCCGCTCCCGATTCGCAGCGCATCGCCTTCTATCGCCTTCTTGACGAGTTCTTCTGAGCGGGACTCTG
GGGTTCGAAATGACCGACCAAGCGACGCCCAACCTGCCATCACGAGATTTCGATTCCACCGCCGCCTTCT
ATGAAAGGTTGGGCTTCGGAATCGTTTTCCGGGACGCCGGCTGGATGATCCTCCAGCGCGGGGATCTCAT
GCTGGAGTTCTTCGCCCACCCTAGGGGGAGGCTAACTGAAACACGGAAGGAGACAATACCGGAAGGAACC
CGCGCTATGACGGCAATAAAAAGACAGAATAAAACGCACGGTGTTGGGTCGTTTGTTCATAAACGCGGGG
TTCGGTCCCAGGGCTGGCACTCTGTCGATACCCCACCGAGACCCCATTGGGGCCAATACGCCCGCGTTTC
TTCCTTTTCCCCACCCCACCCCCCAAGTTCGGGTGAAGGCCCAGGGCTCGCAGCCAACGTCGGGGCGGCA
GGCCCTGCCATAGCCTCAGGTTACTCATATATACTTTAGATTGATTTAAAACTTCATTTTTAATTTAAAA
GGATCTAGGTGAAGATCCTTTTTGATAATCTCATGACCAAAATCCCTTAACGTGAGTTTTCGTTCCACTG
AGCGTCAGACCCCGTAGAAAAGATCAAAGGATCTTCTTGAGATCCTTTTTTTCTGCGCGTAATCTGCTGC
TTGCAAACAAAAAAACCACCGCTACCAGCGGTGGTTTGTTTGCCGGATCAAGAGCTACCAACTCTTTTTC
CGAAGGTAACTGGCTTCAGCAGAGCGCAGATACCAAATACTGTCCTTCTAGTGTAGCCGTAGTTAGGCCA
CCACTTCAAGAACTCTGTAGCACCGCCTACATACCTCGCTCTGCTAATCCTGTTACCAGTGGCTGCTGCC
AGTGGCGATAAGTCGTGTCTTACCGGGTTGGACTCAAGACGATAGTTACCGGATAAGGCGCAGCGGTCGG
GCTGAACGGGGGGTTCGTGCACACAGCCCAGCTTGGAGCGAACGACCTACACCGAACTGAGATACCTACA
GCGTGAGCTATGAGAAAGCGCCACGCTTCCCGAAGGGAGAAAGGCGGACAGGTATCCGGTAAGCGGCAGG
GTCGGAACAGGAGAGCGCACGAGGGAGCTTCCAGGGGGAAACGCCTGGTATCTTTATAGTCCTGTCGGGT
TTCGCCACCTCTGACTTGAGCGTCGATTTTTGTGATGCTCGTCAGGGGGGCGGAGCCTATGGAAAAACGC
CAGCAACGCGGCCTTTTTACGGTTCCTGGCCTTTTGCTGGCCTTTTGCTCACATGTTCTTTCCTGCGTTA
TCCCCTGATTCTGTGGATAACCGTATTACCGCCATGCAT
Features (pLannotate 1.2.2; 16 found; start..end, strand, type, name):
     61..364     +  enhancer       CMV enhancer: human cytomegalovirus immediate early enhancer
    365..568     +  promoter       CMV promoter: human cytomegalovirus (CMV) immediate early promoter
    591..634     +  misc_feature   MCS (fragment): multiple cloning site
    635..2890    +  CDS            TPCN2: TPC2_HUMAN - Also known as TPC2. Experimental evidence at protein level: Swiss-Prot protein existence level 1. (Microbial infection) Required for cell entry of coronaviruses SARS-CoV and SARS-CoV-2, as well as human coronavirus EMC (HCoV-EMC) by endocytosis. From Homo sapiens (Human).
   2891..2917    +  misc_feature   MCS (fragment): multiple cloning site
   2927..3646    +  CDS            EGFP: the original enhanced GFP (Yang et al., 1996) mammalian codon-optimized
   3663..3746    +  CDS            large T antigen (fragment): large T antigen from SV40 (simian virus 40)
   3769..3890    +  polyA_signal   SV40 poly(A) signal: SV40 polyadenylation signal
   3924..4352    -  rep_origin     f1 ori (sequence partly withheld): f1 bacteriophage origin of replication; arrow indicates direction of (+) strand synthesis
   4379..4483    +  promoter       AmpR promoter: bla
   4485..4842    +  promoter       SV40 promoter: SV40 enhancer and early promoter
   4877..5671    +  CDS            NeoR/KanR: aminoglycoside phosphotransferase from Tn5; aph(3')-II (or nptII); confers resistance to neomycin, kanamycin, and G418 (Geneticin®)
   5692..5844    +  CDS            ble (fragment): BLE_KLEPN - Experimental evidence at protein level: Swiss-Prot protein existence level 1. Binding protein with a strong affinity to the bleomycin family of antibiotics. Binds to CL990; an antimitotic-antibiotic compound. From Klebsiella pneumoniae.
   5903..5950    +  polyA_signal   HSV TK poly(A) signal: herpes simplex virus thymidine kinase polyadenylation signal (Cole and Stacy, 1985)
   6041..6057    -  polyA_signal   bGH poly(A) signal (fragment): bovine growth hormone polyadenylation signal
   6279..6867    +  rep_origin     ori: high-copy-number ColE1/pMB1/pBR322/pUC origin of replication
