[The description below was written by a language model from this plasmid's Addgene catalogue record and pLannotate feature annotations shown in this document.]
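Description:
pEGFP-N3-TPC2 is a mammalian expression plasmid of about 7 kb built on the Clontech pEGFP-N3 backbone, carrying the human TPCN2 coding sequence (two-pore channel 2, TPC2) fused in frame at its C terminus to EGFP. The 2,256 bp insert was placed between the EcoRI and SalI sites of the multiple cloning site, both of which are retained. It therefore sits directly downstream of the human cytomegalovirus immediate early enhancer and promoter, and upstream of the mammalian codon-optimized EGFP open reading frame. A short stretch of residual polylinker joins the two coding regions, and the fusion transcript is terminated by the SV40 polyadenylation signal.

The plasmid is propagated in E. coli through a high-copy ColE1/pUC-type origin, and it also contains an f1 bacteriophage origin. A single Tn5 aminoglycoside phosphotransferase gene (NeoR/KanR) serves both hosts. A bacterial bla-type promoter drives it for kanamycin selection in bacteria, while the adjacent SV40 enhancer/early promoter drives it in mammalian cells for G418 selection of stable transfectants, with the HSV thymidine kinase poly(A) signal ending that transcript. The small large T antigen, ble and bGH poly(A) fragments in the feature table are partial matches that probably reflect backbone remnants, not functional elements.

The record gives the purpose as a marker of intracellular Ca2+ stores. Expressing the fluorescent TPC2 fusion allows the membranes where the channel resides to be visualized in transfected cells. The associated study concerned TPC2 in platelet dense granule membrane dynamics and regulation of Ca2+ release.
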