Addgene plasmid #80153: pEGFP-N3-TPC2
Purpose: Intracellular Ca2+ store marker
Depositing lab: Santiago Di Pietro. Publication: TPC2 mediates new mechanisms of platelet dense granule membrane dynamics through regulation of Ca2+ release. Ambrosio AL, Boyle JA, Di Pietro SM. Mol Biol Cell. 2015 Sep 15;26(18):3263-74. doi: 10.1091/mbc.E15-01-0058. Epub 2015 Jul 22. PubMed 26202466.
Backbone
  Vector backbone: pEGFP-N3
  Backbone manufacturer: Clontech
  Backbone size w/o insert (bp): 4725
  Total vector size (bp): 6981
  Vector type: Mammalian Expression
  Selectable markers: Neomycin (select with G418)
Growth in bacteria
  Bacterial resistance: Kanamycin, 50 μg/mL
  Growth temperature: 37°C
  Growth strain: DH5alpha
  Copy number: Unknown
Gene/Insert
  Gene/Insert name: TPCN2 (alt name: TPC2)
  Species: H. sapiens (human)
  Insert size (bp): 2256
  Entrez Gene: TPCN2 (a.k.a. SHEP10, TPC2)
  Promoter: CMV
  Tag / fusion protein: EGFP (C terminal on insert)
  Cloning method: Restriction Enzyme; 5′ cloning site EcoRI (not destroyed); 3′ cloning site SalI (not destroyed)
  Sequencing primers: 5′ CGCAAATGGGCGGTAGGCGTG; 3′ CGTCGCCGTCCAGCTCGACCAG
Terms and licenses: Academic/Nonprofit Terms; Industry Terms: Not Available to Industry
How to cite: pEGFP-N3-TPC2 was a gift from Santiago Di Pietro (Addgene plasmid # 80153 ; http://n2t.net/addgene:80153 ; RRID:Addgene_80153)
