>Addgene plasmid #80153 | pEGFP-N3-TPC2 | addgene partial sequence | sequence record 152980 | CMV-F 5'-CGCAAATGGGCGGTAGGCGTG-3'
GCAGAGCTGGTTTAGTGAACCGTCAGATCCGCTAGCGCTACCGGACTCAGATCTCGAGCTCAAGCTTCGA
ATTCATGGCGGAACCCCAGGCGGAGTCGGAGCCCCTGCTGGGCGGGGCCCGCGGCGGTGGCGGCGACTGG
CCGGCGGGGCTGACCACTTACCGCAGCATCCAAGTCGGCCCTGGTGCCGCGGCCAGGTGGGACCTCTGCA
TTGATCAGGCTGTGGTCTTCATCGAAGATGCTATTCAGTACCGCTCCATCAACCACCGGGTGGATGCCAG
CTCGATGTGGCTTTACCGACGGTATTACTCGAACGTATGCCAACGGACTTTGAGCTTCACCATCTTCTTG
ATCCTGTTTTTGGCTTTTATCGAGACCCCATCCTCACTCACCAGCACGGCGGACGTGCGCTACCGCGCTG
CCCCCTGGGAGCCGCCCTGCGGCCTGACCGAGAGTGTCGAGGTGCTCTGCCTGCTGGTCTTTGCGGCCGA
CCTCTCTGTGAAGGGTTACCTGTTCGGGTGGGCCCATTTCCAGAAAAACCTTTGGCTGCTGGGCTACCTC
GTGGTGCTGGTGGTGTCTCTGGTGGACTGGACCGTGTCCCTGAGTCTCGTGTGTCATGAGCCCCTGCGGA
TCCGCCGGCTTCTCCGTCCCTTCTTCCTGCTGCAGAACTCCTCTATGATGAAGAAGACCTTGAAATGCAT
CCGCTGGTCGCTGCCGGAAATGGCCAGCGTCGGGCTGCTGCTGGCCATCCACCTGTGCCTCTTCACCATG
TTCGGAATGCTGCTGTTCGCTGGTGGGAAGCAGGATGATGG
