>Addgene plasmid #80153 | pEGFP-N3-TPC2 | addgene partial sequence | sequence record 152983 | EGFP-N 5'-CGTCGCCGTCCAGCTCGACCAG-3'
GCTCCTCGCCCTTGCTCACCATGGTGGCGATGGATCCCGGGCCCGCGGTACCGTCGACCCTGCACAGCCA
CAGGTGCGGGTGCTGGCTCAGCCTCTCTGTGAGCTCATCCTCCTCGGGCTCCTCCAGAATATCCCTGAAC
AGGAGCTCCACAGTCATCTGGTAGGTGGCCTCTGGGGTCCCAGCAAGGGGCTGCAGGTGGCTGCGGGGGT
CCCACTTGTGAAGGAAGTTCTCCAGAATCAGGGCCAGAAACAGGTTGACCCAGATGACAGACGACACCAG
CCACCACAATACAAAATAGATCTTGGACCACGGGCCTGAGTAGCGCCGATATGCATCCAGAAACACCTGC
CAGTTGTTCACCACCATCAAGTTCCACAGAGTGACCAGGGCAGCCGCAAAGTCATCGAAGTTGTTGGCCC
AGTACTCCAGCTGCTCGAAGCTCCCACAGGGCGCCGAGCCATTGGCAGGGGCCAGGCTGCTGTTTCCAGG
AAGAGCCACAATGACGCCTCTAAACAAGTTGATCCCAATGATGGCAAATACGTAGTAGACCACCACCAGG
ATCCCGCCAAAAGCACGCATGTTCTGCACCAGGCCCAGGACGGTACTGGCCACCACGGCCATCGGCTTCA
TGCTGGGGATGATACGCAGGAAGCGGAACACGATGAGCATGTTCAGCATGCGGGTCATGTCCCACAGCGA
CAGCAGGCCCACCATCTCCGGCCTCCAGCCTGGGTGTGGCAATCGGTACACAGCCAGAGTTGAGATCTCC
AAAACCAGCAGGACAACGGTGAGGAGCC
